Addgene plasmid #152953: pGBW-m4133744
Purpose: Mammalian expression plasmid for SARS-CoV-2 nsp6
Depositing lab: Ginkgo Bioworks & Benjie Chen. Depositing organization: Ginkgo Bioworks.
Backbone
  Vector backbone: pTwist_CMV_Puro_6
  Backbone size w/o insert (bp): 6080
  Vector type: Mammalian Expression
  Selectable markers: Puromycin
Growth in bacteria
  Bacterial resistance: Ampicillin, 100 μg/mL
  Growth temperature: 37°C
  Growth strain: DH5alpha
  Copy number: High Copy
Gene/Insert
  Gene/Insert name: SARS-CoV-2 nsp6
  Species: Severe acute respiratory syndrome coronavirus 2
  Insert size (bp): 869
  Mutation: wt
  Entrez Gene: ORF1ab (a.k.a. GU280_gp01)
  Promoter: CMV
  Tag / fusion protein: Cleavable TEV;TRX (C terminal on backbone)
  Cloning method: Unknown
Resource information
  A portion of this plasmid was derived from a plasmid made by: GinkgoBioworks
Depositor comments: NCBI reference sequence: YP_009725302.1
How to cite: pGBW-m4133744 was a gift from Ginkgo Bioworks & Benjie Chen (Addgene plasmid # 152953 ; http://n2t.net/addgene:152953 ; RRID:Addgene_152953)
