[The description below was written by a language model from this plasmid's Addgene catalogue record and pLannotate feature annotations shown in this document.]
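Description:
pGBW-m4133744 is a mammalian expression plasmid for the SARS-CoV-2 non-structural protein nsp6, built in the pTwist_CMV_Puro_6 backbone. It is maintained in E. coli as a high-copy plasmid through a ColE1/pUC-type origin and selected with ampicillin via a full-length β-lactamase gene. For selection in mammalian cells it carries a separate cassette in which the human ubiquitin C promoter drives puromycin N-acetyltransferase, followed by a synthetic polyadenylation signal.

The payload is the wild-type nsp6 coding region, a segment of the viral ORF1ab polyprotein. The automated annotation recognises it only as a fragment of the replicase polyprotein 1a, and the nsp10 function text attached to that hit is generic to the polyprotein entry rather than a description of this insert. Expression is driven by the CMV immediate-early enhancer and promoter; the annotation detects the enhancer plus short or truncated CMV promoter matches immediately upstream of the insert. The open reading frame continues at its C terminus into E. coli thioredoxin (TrxA), which the catalogue describes as a TEV-cleavable tag supplied by the backbone. The feature table also shows a 6xHis tag after TrxA that the catalogue fields do not mention, while the TEV site itself is not annotated separately. An SV40 polyadenylation signal lies downstream, though it is annotated on the opposite strand. The expression region is bracketed by β-globin insulator elements and by bacterial T7 and rrnG terminators, which help isolate it from neighbouring transcription. The construct suits transient or puromycin-selected expression of tagged nsp6 in mammalian cells, for example for purification or interaction studies, though the record states no purpose beyond expression.
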