Features (pLannotate 1.2.2; 21 found; start..end, strand, type, name):
      8..907     +  CDS            R1A_SARS2 (fragment): Experimental evidence at protein level: Swiss-Prot protein existence level 1. [Non-structural protein 10]: Plays a pivotal role in viral transcription by stimulating both nsp14 3'-5' exoribonuclease and nsp16 2'-O-methyltransferase activities. Therefore plays an essential role in viral mRNAs cap methylation. From Severe acute respiratory syndrome coronavirus 2 (2019-nCoV) (SARS-CoV-2).
    899..1225    +  CDS            trxA: THIO_ECO57 - Experimental evidence at protein level: Swiss-Prot protein existence level 1. Participates in various redox reactions through the reversible oxidation of its active center dithiol to a disulfide and catalyzes dithiol-disulfide exchange reactions. From Escherichia coli O157:H7.
   1247..1264    +  CDS            6xHis: 6xHis affinity tag
   1341..1462    -  polyA_signal   SV40 poly(A) signal: SV40 polyadenylation signal
   1485..1554    -  CDS            large T antigen (fragment): large T antigen from SV40 (simian virus 40)
   1577..1623    +  terminator     T7 terminator: transcription terminator for bacteriophage T7 RNA polymerase
   1653..1789    +  terminator     rrnG terminator: transcription terminator from the E. coli ribosomal RNA rrnG operon (Albrechtsen et al., 1991)
   1834..1905    +  misc_feature   3' β-globin insulator: insulator downstream of the human β-globin locus (Farrell et al., 2002)
   2131..2719    -  rep_origin     ori: high-copy-number ColE1/pMB1/pBR322/pUC origin of replication
   2891..2955    -  CDS            bla(M) (fragment): β-lactamase lacking the signal sequence; bla(M); allows cytosolic expression of β-lactamase
   3219..4428    +  promoter       UbC promoter: human ubiquitin C promoter
   4432..5029    +  CDS            PuroR (fragment): puromycin N-acetyltransferase; pac from Streptomyces; confers resistance to puromycin
   5058..5106    +  polyA_signal   poly(A) signal: synthetic polyadenylation signal
   5372..6232    +  CDS            AmpR: β-lactamase; bla; confers resistance to ampicillin, carbenicillin, and related antibiotics
   6245..6381    +  terminator     rrnG terminator: transcription terminator from the E. coli ribosomal RNA rrnG operon (Albrechtsen et al., 1991)
   6526..6597    +  misc_feature   5' β-globin insulator: insulator upstream of the human β-globin locus (Farrell et al., 2002)
   6602..6648    -  terminator     T7 terminator: transcription terminator for bacteriophage T7 RNA polymerase
   6666..6714    -  polyA_signal   poly(A) signal: synthetic polyadenylation signal
   6795..7098    +  enhancer       CMV enhancer: human cytomegalovirus immediate early enhancer
   7171..7188    -  promoter       CMV promoter (fragment): human cytomegalovirus (CMV) immediate early promoter
   7251..7302    +  promoter       CMVd2 promoter: truncated human cytomegalovirus (CMV) immediate early promoter that yields moderately reduced expression relative to the full-length promoter
>Addgene plasmid #152953 | pGBW-m4133744 | depositor full sequence | sequence record 295965 | Full Sequence
CACCATGAGCGCCGTTAAGCGGACAATCAAAGGGACCCATCACTGGTTGCTCCTTACTATACTGACGTCT
TTACTGGTCTTGGTACAGAGTACACAATGGTCGCTTTTCTTTTTTCTGTACGAGAATGCATTCCTCCCAT
TTGCGATGGGAATCATTGCTATGTCCGCCTTCGCTATGATGTTCGTGAAGCACAAACATGCCTTCCTTTG
CCTGTTTCTCCTACCCTCACTGGCAACCGTGGCCTATTTTAACATGGTGTACATGCCTGCGAGCTGGGTC
ATGCGAATTATGACTTGGCTGGACATGGTTGATACCTCCCTATCTGGCTTCAAGTTAAAGGACTGTGTGA
TGTATGCATCAGCTGTAGTGCTGCTAATCCTGATGACAGCTCGCACAGTCTACGATGACGGTGCCAGGAG
AGTGTGGACTCTGATGAATGTCCTCACCTTAGTTTATAAAGTATACTATGGCAACGCTCTCGATCAGGCC
ATTAGTATGTGGGCATTGATAATCTCCGTGACGAGTAACTACAGCGGAGTGGTAACCACTGTCATGTTTT
TGGCACGCGGGATAGTGTTCATGTGTGTCGAATATTGCCCGATCTTTTTTATCACAGGGAATACTCTGCA
ATGCATTATGCTGGTTTACTGTTTCTTGGGCTATTTCTGCACCTGTTATTTTGGTCTATTCTGCCTGCTT
AATAGGTACTTTCGTTTGACACTAGGAGTCTATGATTACTTGGTGAGCACGCAGGAGTTTCGGTATATGA
ACAGTCAGGGCCTGCTTCCCCCAAAGAACTCTATTGACGCGTTTAAACTCAATATAAAGCTGTTGGGCGT
GGGTGGAAAACCTTGCATCAAGGTGGCCACTGTGCAGGAAAACCTTTACTTTCAGTCGATGAGTGACAAA
ATCATTCATCTAACCGATGACTCCTTTGATACAGACGTGTTGAAGGCCGATGGTGCGATACTGGTAGATT
TCTGGGCTGAATGGTGTGGCCCGTGCAAGATGATCGCACCCATTCTGGACGAGATCGCCGACGAGTATCA
AGGAAAATTAACTGTCGCTAAGCTTAATATAGATCAGAACCCAGGGACGGCACCTAAATACGGCATCAGG
GGAATACCTACCCTCCTGCTCTTTAAGAATGGGGAAGTTGCCGCGACAAAAGTGGGAGCCCTGTCTAAGG
GCCAGCTAAAAGAGTTCTTGGACGCTAACCTGGCAGGTTCAGGCTCGGGGCACATGCACCATCACCATCA
CCATAGCAGCGGGCTCGTGCCACGCGGCTAAGCTAGCTTGACTGACTGAGATACAGCGTACCTTCAGCTC
ACAGACATGATAAGATACATTGATGAGTTTGGACAAACCACAACTAGAATGCAGTGAAAAAAATGCTTTA
TTTGTGAAATTTGTGATGCTATTGCTTTATTTGTAACCATTATAAGCTGCAATAAACAAGTTAACAACAA
CAATTGCATTCATTTTATGTTTCAGGTTCAGGGGGAGGTGTGGGAGGTTTTTTAAAGCAAGTAAAACCTC
TACAAATGTGGTATTGGCCCATCTCTATCGGTATCGTAGCATAACCCCTTGGGGCCTCTAAACGGGTCTT
GAGGGGTTTTTTGTGCCCCTCGGGCCGGATTGCTATCTACCGGCATTGGCGCAGAAAAAAATGCCTGATG
CGACGCTGCGCGTCTTATACTCCCACATATGCCAGATTCAGCAACGGATACGGCTTCCCCAACTTGCCCA
CTTCCATACGTGTCCTCCTTACCAGAAATTTATCCTTAAGGTCGTCAGCTATCCTGCAGGCGATCTCTCG
ATTTCGATCAAGACATTCCTTTAATGGTCTTTTCTGGACACCACTAGGGGTCAGAAGTAGTTCATCAAAC
TTTCTTCCCTCCCTAATCTCATTGGTTACCTTGGGCTATCGAAACTTAATTAACCAGTCAAGTCAGCTAC
TTGGCGAGATCGACTTGTCTGGGTTTCGACTACGCTCAGAATTGCGTCAGTCAAGTTCGATCTGGTCCTT
GCTATTGCACCCGTTCTCCGATTACGAGTTTCATTTAAATCATGTGAGCAAAAGGCCAGCAAAAGGCCAG
GAACCGTAAAAAGGCCGCGTTGCTGGCGTTTTTCCATAGGCTCCGCCCCCCTGACGAGCATCACAAAAAT
CGACGCTCAAGTCAGAGGTGGCGAAACCCGACAGGACTATAAAGATACCAGGCGTTTCCCCCTGGAAGCT
CCCTCGTGCGCTCTCCTGTTCCGACCCTGCCGCTTACCGGATACCTGTCCGCCTTTCTCCCTTCGGGAAG
CGTGGCGCTTTCTCATAGCTCACGCTGTAGGTATCTCAGTTCGGTGTAGGTCGTTCGCTCCAAGCTGGGC
TGTGTGCACGAACCCCCCGTTCAGCCCGACCGCTGCGCCTTATCCGGTAACTATCGTCTTGAGTCCAACC
CGGTAAGACACGACTTATCGCCACTGGCAGCAGCCACTGGTAACAGGATTAGCAGAGCGAGGTATGTAGG
CGGTGCTACAGAGTTCTTGAAGTGGTGGCCTAACTACGGCTACACTAGAAGAACAGTATTTGGTATCTGC
GCTCTGCTGAAGCCAGTTACCTTCGGAAAAAGAGTTGGTAGCTCTTGATCCGGCAAACAAACCACCGCTG
GTAGCGGTGGTTTTTTTGTTTGCAAGCAGCAGATTACGCGCAGAAAAAAAGGATCTCAAGAAGATCCTTT
GATCTTTTCTACGGGGTCTGACGCTCAGTGGAACGAAAACTCACGTTAAGGGATTTTGGTCATGAGATTA
TCAAAAAGGATCTTCACCTAGATCCTTTTAAATTAAAAATGAAGTTTTAAATCAATCTAAAGTATATATG
AGTAAACTTGGTCTGACAGTTACCAATGCTTAATCAGTGAGGCACCTATCTCAGCGATCTGTCTATTTCG
TTCATCCATAGTTGCATTTAAATTTCCGAACTCTCCAAGGCCCTCGTCGGAAAATCTTCAAACCTTTCGT
CCGATCCATCTTGCAGGCTACCTCTCGAACGAACTATCGCAAGTCTCTTGGCCGGCCTTGCGCCTTGGCT
ATTGCTTGGCAGCGCCTATCGCCAGGTATTACTCCAATCCCGAATATCCGAGATCGGGATCACCCGAGAG
AAGTTCAACCTACATCCTCAATCCCGATCTATCCGAGATCCGAGGAATATCGAAATCGGGGCGCGCCTGG
CCTCCGCGCCGGGTTTTGGCGCCTCCCGCGGGCGCCCCCCTCGTCACGGCGAGCGCTGCCACGTCAGACG
AAGGGCGCAGGAGCGTCCTGATCCTTCCGCCCGGACGCTCAGGACAGCGGCCCGCTGCTCATAAGACTCG
GCCTTAGAACCCCAGTATCAGCAGAAGGACATTTTAGGACGGGACTTGGGTGACTCTAGGGCACTGGTTT
TCTTTCCAGAGAGCGGAACAGGCGAGGAAAAGTAGTCCCTTCTCGGCGATTCTGCGGAGGGATCTCCGTG
GGGCGGTGAACGCCGATGATTATATAAGGACGCGCCGGGTGTGGCACAGCTAGTTCCGTCGCAGCCGGGA
TTTGGGTCGCGGTTCTTGTTTGTGGATCGCTGTGATCGTCACTTGGTGAGTAGCGGGCTGCTGGGCTGGC
CGGGGCTTTCGTGGCCGCCGGGCCGCTCGGTGGGACGGAAGCGTGTGGAGAGACCGCCAAGGGCTGTAGT
CTGGGTCCGCGAGCAAGGTTGCCCTGAACTGGGGGTTGGGGGGAGCGCAGCAAAATGGCGGCTGTTCCCG
AGTCTTGAATGGAAGACGCTTGTGAGGCGGGCTGTGAGGTCGTTGAAACAAGGTGGGGGGCATGGTGGGC
GGCAAGAACCCAAGGTCTTGAGCCCTTCGCTAATGCGGGAAAGCTCTTATTCGGGTGAGATGGGCTGGGC
ACCATCTGGGGACCCTGACGTGAAGTTTGTCACTGACTGGAGAACTCGGTTTGTCGTCTGTTGCGGGGGC
GGCAGTTATGGCGGTGCCGTTGGGCAGTGCACCCGTACCTTTGGGAGCGCGCGCCCTCGTCGTGTCGTGA
CGTCACCCGTTCTGTTGGCTTATAATGCAGGGTGGGGCCACCTGCCGGTAGGTGTGCGGTAGGCTTTTCT
CCGTCGCAGGACGCAGGGTTCGGGCCTAGGGTAGGCTCTCCTGAATCGACAGGCGCCGGACCTCTGGTGA
GGGGAGGGATAAGTGAGGCGTCAGTTTCTTTGGTCGGTTTTATGTACCTATCTTCTTAAGTAGCTGAAGC
TCCGGTTTTGAACTATGCGCTCGGGGTTGGCGAGTGTGTTTTGTGAAGTTTTTTAGGCACCTTTTGAAAT
GTAATCATTTGGGTCAATATGTAATTTTCAGTGTTAGACTTGTAAATTGTCCGCTAAATTCTGGCCGTTT
TTGGCTTTTTTGTTAGACAACATGACCGAGTACAAGCCCACGGTGCGCCTCGCCACCCGCGACGACGTCC
CCAGGGCCGTACGCACCCTCGCCGCCGCGTTCGCCGACTACCCCGCCACGCGCCACACCGTCGATCCGGA
CCGCCACATCGAGCGGGTCACCGAGCTGCAAGAACTCTTCCTCACGCGCGTCGGGCTCGACATCGGCAAG
GTGTGGGTCGCGGACGACGGCGCCGCGGTGGCGGTCTGGACCACGCCGGAGAGCGTCGAAGCGGGGGCGG
TGTTCGCCGAGATCGGCCCGCGCATGGCCGAGTTGAGCGGTTCCCGGCTGGCCGCGCAGCAACAGATGGA
GGGCCTCCTGGCGCCGCACCGGCCCAAGGAGCCCGCGTGGTTCCTGGCCACCGTCGGCGTCTCGCCCGAC
CACCAGGGCAAGGGTCTGGGCAGCGCCGTCGTGCTCCCCGGAGTGGAGGCCGCCGAGCGCGCCGGGGTGC
CCGCCTTCCTGGAGACCTCCGCGCCCCGCAACCTCCCCTTCTACGAGCGGCTCGGCTTCACCGTCACCGC
CGACGTCGAGGTGCCCGAAGGACCGCGCACCTGGTGCATGACCCGCAAGCCCGGTGCCTAGGCTAGTATG
TAAGCCTAGTCTTAGATAATAAAATCGCTATCCATCGAAGATGGATGTGTGTTGGTTTTTTGTGTGTGTA
ACGCTAGGCGCGCCTGGTGTACCGAGAACGATCCTCTCAGTGCGAGTCTCGACGATCCATATCGTTGCTT
GGCAGTCAGCCAGTCGGAATCCAGCTTGGGACCCAGGAAGTCCAATCGTCAGATATTGTACTCAAGCCTG
GTCACGGCAGCGTACCGATCTGTTTAAACCTAGATATTGATAGTCTGATCGGTCAACGTATAATCGAGTC
CTAGCTTTTGCAAACATCTATCAAGAGACAGGATCAGCAGGAGGCTTTCGCATGAGTATTCAACATTTCC
GTGTCGCCCTTATTCCCTTTTTTGCGGCATTTTGCCTTCCTGTTTTTGCTCACCCAGAAACGCTGGTGAA
AGTAAAAGATGCTGAAGATCAGTTGGGTGCGCGAGTGGGTTACATCGAACTGGATCTCAACAGCGGTAAG
ATCCTTGAGAGTTTTCGCCCCGAAGAACGCTTTCCAATGATGAGCACTTTTAAAGTTCTGCTATGTGGCG
CGGTATTATCCCGTATTGACGCCGGGCAAGAGCAACTCGGTCGCCGCATACACTATTCTCAGAATGACTT
GGTTGAGTATTCACCAGTCACAGAAAAGCATCTTACGGATGGCATGACAGTAAGAGAATTATGCAGTGCT
GCCATAACCATGAGTGATAACACTGCGGCCAACTTACTTCTGACAACGATTGGAGGACCGAAGGAGCTAA
CCGCTTTTTTGCACAACATGGGGGATCATGTAACTCGCCTTGATCGTTGGGAACCGGAGCTGAATGAAGC
CATACCAAACGACGAGCGTGACACCACGATGCCTGTAGCAATGGCAACAACCTTGCGTAAACTATTAACT
GGCGAACTACTTACTCTAGCTTCCCGGCAACAGTTGATAGACTGGATGGAGGCGGATAAAGTTGCAGGAC
CACTTCTGCGCTCGGCCCTTCCGGCTGGCTGGTTTATTGCTGATAAATCTGGAGCCGGTGAGCGTGGGTC
TCGCGGTATCATTGCAGCACTGGGGCCAGATGGTAAGCCCTCCCGTATCGTAGTTATCTACACGACGGGG
AGTCAGGCAACTATGGATGAACGAAATAGACAGATCGCTGAGATAGGTGCCTCACTGATTAAGCATTGGT
AACCGATTCTAGGTGCATTGGCGCAGAAAAAAATGCCTGATGCGACGCTGCGCGTCTTATACTCCCACAT
ATGCCAGATTCAGCAACGGATACGGCTTCCCCAACTTGCCCACTTCCATACGTGTCCTCCTTACCAGAAA
TTTATCCTTAAGATCGTTTAAACTCGACTCTGGCTCTATCGAATCTCCGTCGTTTCGAGCTTACGCGAAC
AGCCGTGGCGCTCATTTGCTCGTCGGGCATCGAATCTCGTCAGCTATCGTCAGCTTACCTTTTTGGCAGC
GATCGCGGCTCCCGACATCTTGGACCATTAGCTCCACAGGTATCTTCTTCCCTCTAGTGGTCATAACAGC
AGCTTCAGCTACCTCTCAATTCAAAAAACCCCTCAAGACCCGTTTAGAGGCCCCAAGGGGTTATGCTATC
AATCGTTGCGTTACACACACAAAAAACCAACACACATCCATCTTCGATGGATAGCGATTTTATTATCTAA
CTGCTGATCGAGTGTAGCCAGATCTAGTAATCAATTACGGGGTCATTAGTTCATAGCCCATATATGGAGT
TCCGCGTTACATAACTTACGGTAAATGGCCCGCCTGGCTGACCGCCCAACGACCCCCGCCCATTGACGTC
AATAATGACGTATGTTCCCATAGTAACGCCAATAGGGACTTTCCATTGACGTCAATGGGTGGAGTATTTA
CGGTAAACTGCCCACTTGGCAGTACATCAAGTGTATCATATGCCAAGTACGCCCCCTATTGACGTCAATG
ACGGTAAATGGCCCGCCTGGCATTATGCCCAGTACATGACCTTATGGGACTTTCCTACTTGGCAGTACAT
CTACGTATTAGTCATCGCTATTACCATGCTGATGCGGTTTTGGCAGTACATCAATGGGCGTGGATAGCGG
TTTGACTCACGGGGATTTCCAAGTCTCCACCCCATTGACGTCAATGGGAGTTTGTTTTGGCACCAAAATC
AACGGGACTTTCCAAAATGTCGTAACAACTCCGCCCCATTGACGCAAATGGGCGGTAGGCGTGTACGGTG
GGAGGTCTATATAAGCAGAGCTGGTTTAGTGAACCGTCAGATCAGATCTTTGTCGATCCTACCATCCACT
CGACACACCCGCCAGCGGCCGC
